Addgene plasmid #250417: pLexM-HsPQLC1(20-271)-FLAG
Purpose: Expression of C-terminally FLAG-Tagged, N-Terminally Truncated (?1-19) HsPQLC1 in Mammalian Cells
Depositing lab: Simon Newstead. Depositing organization: University of Oxford.
Backbone
  Vector backbone: pLexM
  Backbone manufacturer: Edith Yvonne Jones (Addgene # 99844)
  Vector type: Mammalian Expression
Growth in bacteria
  Bacterial resistance: Ampicillin, 100 μg/mL
  Growth temperature: 37°C
  Growth strain: DH5alpha
  Copy number: High Copy
Gene/Insert
  Gene/Insert name: PQLC1
  Species: H. sapiens (human)
  Insert size (bp): 759
  Mutation: Δ1-19 (new Start codon added)
  Entrez Gene: SLC66A2 (a.k.a. PQLC1)
  Promoter: Chicken-beta-actin promoter/CMV Enhancer
  Tag / fusion protein: FLAG (C terminal on backbone)
  Cloning method: Restriction Enzyme; 5′ cloning site SacI (unknown if destroyed); 3′ cloning site XhoI (unknown if destroyed)
  Sequencing primers: 5′ GCTGGTTGTTGTGCTGTCTCATC; 3′ ATCACCATCTAATTCAACCAA
Terms and licenses: Academic/Nonprofit Terms; Industry Terms: Not Available to Industry
How to cite: pLexM-HsPQLC1(20-271)-FLAG was a gift from Simon Newstead (Addgene plasmid # 250417 ; http://n2t.net/addgene:250417 ; RRID:Addgene_250417)
