[The description below was written by a language model from this plasmid's Addgene catalogue record and pLannotate feature annotations shown in this document.]
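Description:
pLexM-HsPQLC1(20-271)-FLAG is a mammalian expression plasmid built on the pLexM backbone, designed to produce an N-terminally truncated form of human PQLC1 (official gene symbol SLC66A2) in cultured mammalian cells. It is maintained in E. coli through a high-copy ColE1/pUC-type origin of replication and selected with ampicillin via the β-lactamase gene and its native promoter. Remnants of the lac region (a lacI fragment, CAP binding site, lac promoter and operator) are carried over from the cloning vector ancestry and have no stated role in expression.

The expression cassette is a CAG-type arrangement: the human cytomegalovirus immediate-early enhancer joined to the chicken β-actin promoter, followed by a chimeric chicken β-actin/rabbit β-globin intron that promotes efficient splicing and high transcript levels, and terminated by the rabbit β-globin polyadenylation signal. Short β-globin-derived fragments flank the insert as part of the backbone's untranslated regions. The insert lacks residues 1–19 of PQLC1, with a new start codon added so that translation begins at residue 20 and runs to 271, and it was cloned between SacI and XhoI sites. A FLAG epitope supplied by the backbone lies at the C terminus for detection or affinity capture; the annotation matches it as a fragment of a 3xFLAG element.

The feature table also identifies a GFPmut3-like green fluorescent protein coding sequence downstream of the FLAG tag, on the same strand. This is not mentioned in the catalogue entry, and the record does not indicate whether it is translated in frame with PQLC1-FLAG or separated from it by a stop codon.
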