Features (pLannotate 1.2.2; 16 found; start..end, strand, type, name):
      4..59      -  polyA_signal   β-globin poly(A) signal: rabbit β-globin polyadenylation signal (Gil and Proudfoot, 1987)
    130..204     -  CDS            HBB (fragment): HBB_PONPY - Experimental evidence at transcript level: Swiss-Prot protein existence level 2. Involved in oxygen transport from the lung to the various peripheral tissues. From Pongo pygmaeus (Bornean orangutan).
    248..958     -  CDS            GFPmut3: GFPmut3 is a basic (constitutively fluorescent) green fluorescent protein published in 1996, derived from Aequorea victoria. It is reported to be a very rapidly-maturing weak dimer.
   1002..1023    -  CDS            3xFLAG (fragment): three tandem FLAG® epitope tags
   1028..1798    -  CDS            SLC66A2 (fragment): S66A2_HUMAN - Also known as PQLC1 Experimental evidence at protein level: Swiss-Prot protein existence level 1. From Homo sapiens (Human).
   1811..1888    -  CDS            HBB (fragment): HBB_LEPEU - Experimental evidence at protein level: Swiss-Prot protein existence level 1. Involved in oxygen transport from the lung to the various peripheral tissues. From Lepus europaeus (European hare).
   1886..2902    -  intron         chimeric intron: chimera between introns from chicken β-actin and rabbit β-globin
   2903..3181    -  promoter       chicken β-actin promoter: No description available
   3183..3562    -  enhancer       CMV enhancer: human cytomegalovirus immediate early enhancer
   3593..3697    +  promoter       AmpR promoter: bla
   3698..4558    +  CDS            AmpR: β-lactamase; bla; confers resistance to ampicillin, carbenicillin, and related antibiotics
   4729..5317    +  rep_origin     ori: high-copy-number ColE1/pMB1/pBR322/pUC origin of replication
   5500..5601    +  CDS            lacI (fragment): LACI_ECOLI - Experimental evidence at protein level: Swiss-Prot protein existence level 1. Repressor of the lactose operon. Binds allolactose as an inducer. From Escherichia coli (strain K12).
   5617..5638    +  protein_bind   CAP binding site: CAP binding activates transcription in the presence of cAMP. E. coli catabolite activator protein
   5653..5683    +  promoter       lac promoter: promoter for the E. coli lac operon
   5691..5707    +  protein_bind   lac operator: The lac repressor binds to the lac operator to inhibit transcription in E. coli. This inhibition can be relieved by adding lactose or isopropyl-β-D-thiogalactopyranoside (IPTG). lac repressor encoded by lacI
>Addgene plasmid #250417 | pLexM-HsPQLC1(20-271)-FLAG | addgene full sequence | sequence record 498853 | Addgene NGS Result
GAGTGAGAGACACAAAAAATTCCAACACACTATTGCAATGAAAATAAATTTCCTTTATTAGCCAGAAGTC
AGATGCTCAAGGGGCTTCATGATGTCCCCATAATTTTTGGCAGAGGGAAAAAGATCTCAGTGGTATTTGT
GAGCCAGGGCATTGGCCACACCAGCCACCACCTTCTGATAGGCAGCCTGCACCTGAGGAGTGAATTATCG
CGATACTAGTCTCGACTTAATGATGATGGTGATGGTGTTTGTACAATTCATCCATACCATGGGTAATACC
AGCAGCAGTAACAAATTCTAACAAGACCATGTGGTCTCTCTTTTCGTTTGGATCTTTGGATAAGGCAGAT
TGAGTGGATAAGTAATGGTTGTCTGGTAACAAGACTGGACCATCACCAATTGGAGTATTTTGTTGATAAT
GGTCAGCTAATTGAACAGAACCATCTTCAATGTTGTGTCTAATTTTGAAGTTAACTTTGATACCATTCTT
TTGTTTGTCAGCCATGATGTAAACATTGTGAGAGTTATAGTTGTATTCCAATTTGTGACCTAAAATGTTA
CCATCTTCTTTAAAATCAATACCTTTTAATTCGATTCTATTAACTAAGGTATCACCTTCAAACTTGACTT
CAGCTCTGGTCTTGTAGTTACCGTCATCTTTGAAAAAAATAGTTCTTTCTTGAACATAACCTTCTGGCAT
GGCAGACTTGAAAAAGTCATGTTGTTTCATATGATCTGGGTATCTCGCAAAACATTGAACACCATAACCG
AAAGTAGTGACTAAGGTTGGCCATGGAACTGGCAATTTACCAGTAGTACAAATAAATTTTAAGGTCAATT
TACCGTAAGTAGCGTCACCTTCACCTTCACCGGAGACAGAAAATTTGTGACCATTAACATCACCATCTAA
TTCAACCAAAATTGGGACAACGCCAGTGAATAATTCTTCACCTTTAGAAAATTGACCTTGAAAATATAAA
TTTTCCCCCTCGACTTACTTGTCGTCATCGTCTTTGTAGTCCTCGAGCAGAGCTTTTGTTCCGGTAGGAT
GCACGGCGTGAGGAGCAGGTTTCTGAGGGTGTCTAGCGAAGGCGTAGGCCTGTCCGAGAATGGCCAGATC
CACCAGGACCTGCAGCAGTCCACACACGCTGAACTGCAGAGGGGCGCCTTTAAGCAGGAAGTAGGCGGTC
TTGAAGGCGTCGCCGCTTGTCCACATCAGCACCATCTTGATGCTCATGCCCTCTGTGCTCTGGTGTCTGT
GGTTCCGGTACAGCTGAGGCACTCCCAGCATAGCCTCTGTCAGCACGGCCAGAAAGCCCAGGGTTTCCAC
GAACAGGGCGCTGTCAATGCTCAGGTAGGTGATGTAGCCGGCCACGCCAGTAAAGGCCAGCACGCACTGC
ACGTAGTCGCTAAAGCTGGACCACTGCCAGAAGTGGTGAGGATCGAAGTCCAGGAAGCTTCTCCGAGGGG
CGACTTTCACTTCCTCGTCCTTGCTGTCGGCGGCTGTGAAGCTTCTTCTTCTGGCGTTCAGCTCATTGGC
CACGCGCACTTCGGTGCACAGCTTCAGCATCAGCAGCATGGTCAGGATCATGATGGCGCTCTGCCACAGC
AGAGGGCTCTCGAATCTGCGGCCGAACCAAAACAGGATCCGCAGGATGTTGGCGACCAGCAGCACCAGGC
ACACATAGGTGCTAAAGCCGTCGGCGTTCTGGGTCCGTCTGATGTCTCTGTACTGGGGCACGTAAGGCAC
CACTCCGCCAAAAACCATGGCGGCAGCAGCTCCCATGGTGGCGAGCTCGGTACCAACGTTGAATTCGGCC
TGAGACGGCCGCAATTCTTTGCCAAAATGATGAGACAGCACAATAACCAGCACGTTGCCCAGGAGCTGTA
GGAAAAAGAAGAAGGCATGAACATGGTTAGCAGAGGCTCTAGAGCCGCCGGTCACACGCCAGAAGCCGAA
CCCCGCCCTGCCCCGTCCCCCCCGAAGGCAGCCGTCCCCCCGCGGACAGCCCCGAGGCTGGAGAGGGAGA
AGGGGACGGCGGCGCGGCGACGCACGAAGGCCCTCCCCGCCCATTTCCTTCCTGCCGGCGCCGCACCGCT
TCGCCCCGCGCCCGCTAGAGGGGGTGCGGCGGCGCCTCCCAGATTTCGGCTCCGCACAGATTTGGGACAA
AGGAAGTCCCTGCGCCCTCTCGCACGATTACCATAAAAGGCAATGGCTGCGGCTCGCCGCGCCTCGACAG
CCGCCGGCGCTCCGGGGGCCGCCGCGCCCCTCCCCCGAGCCCTCCCCGGCCCGAGGCGGCCCCGCCCCGC
CCGGCACCCCCACCTGCCGCCACCCCCCGCCCGGCACGGCGAGCCCCGCGCCACGCCCCGTACGGAGCCC
CGCACCCGAAGCCGGGCCGTGCTCAGCAACTCGGGGAGGGGGGTGCAGGGGGGGTTGCAGCCCGACCGAC
GCGCCCACACCCCCTGCTCACCCCCCCACGCACACACCCCGCACGCAGCCTTTGTTCCCCTCGCAGCCCC
CCCCGCACCGCGGGGCACCGCCCCCGGCCGCGCTCCCCTCGCGCACACTGCGGAGCGCACAAAGCCCCGC
GCCGCGCCCGCAGCGCTCACAGCCGCCGGGCAGCGCGGAGCCGCACGCGGCGCTCCCCACGCACACACAC
ACGCACGCACCCCCCGAGCCGCTCCCCCCGCACAAAGGGCCCTCCCGGAGCCCCTCAAGGCTTTCACGCA
GCCACAGAAAAGAAACAAGCCGTCATTAAACCAAGCGCTAATTACAGCCCGGAGGAGAAGGGCCGTCCCG
CCCGCTCACCTGTGGGAGTAACGCGGTCAGTCAGAGCCGGGGCGGGCGGCGCGAGGCGGCGGCGGAGCGG
GGCACGGGGCGAAGGCAGCGCGCAGCGACTCCCGCCCGCCGCGCGCTTCGCTTTTTATAGGGCCGCCGCC
GCCGCCGCCTCGCCATAAAAGGAAACTTTCGGAGCGCGCCGCTCTGATTGGCTGCCGCCGCACCTCTCCG
CCTCGCCCCCCCCCCCCCCCCCCCCCCCCCCCCCCCCCCCCGGGCGCCCCCCCCCCCCCCCCCCCGCCCC
CATCGCTGCACAAAATAATTAAAAAATAAATAAATACAAAATTGGGGGTGGGGAGGGGGGGGAGATGGGG
AGAGTGAAGCAGAACGTGGGGCTCACCTCGACCATGGTAATAGCGATGACTAATACGTAGATGTACTGCC
AAGTAGGAAAGTCCCATAAGGTCATGTACTGGGCATAATGCCAGGCGGGCCATTTACCGTCATTGACGTC
AATAGGGGGCGTACTTGGCATATGATACACTTGATGTACTGCCAAGTGGGCAGTTTACCGTAAATACTCC
ACCCATTGACGTCAATGGAAAGTCCCTATTGGCGTTACTATGGGAACATACGTCATTATTGACGTCAATG
GGCGGGGGTCGTTGGGCGGTCAGCCAGGCGGGCCATTTACCGTAAGTTATGTAACGCGGAACTCCATATA
TGGGCTATGAACTAATGACCCCGTAATTGATTACTATTAATAACTAGTCAATAATCAATGTCGACCCAGG
TGGCACTTTTCGGGGAAATGTGCGCGGAACCCCTATTTGTTTATTTTTCTAAATACATTCAAATATGTAT
CCGCTCATGAGACAATAACCCTGATAAATGCTTCAATAATATTGAAAAAGGAAGAGTATGAGTATTCAAC
ATTTCCGTGTCGCCCTTATTCCCTTTTTTGCGGCATTTTGCCTTCCTGTTTTTGCTCACCCAGAAACGCT
GGTGAAAGTAAAAGATGCTGAAGATCAGTTGGGTGCACGAGTGGGTTACATCGAACTGGATCTCAACAGC
GGTAAGATCCTTGAGAGTTTTCGCCCCGAAGAACGTTTTCCAATGATGAGCACTTTTAAAGTTCTGCTAT
GTGGCGCGGTATTATCCCGTATTGACGCCGGGCAAGAGCAACTCGGTCGCCGCATACACTATTCTCAGAA
TGACTTGGTTGAGTACTCACCAGTCACAGAAAAGCATCTTACGGATGGCATGACAGTAAGAGAATTATGC
AGTGCTGCCATAACCATGAGTGATAACACTGCGGCCAACTTACTTCTGACAACGATCGGAGGACCGAAGG
AGCTAACCGCTTTTTTGCACAACATGGGGGATCATGTAACTCGCCTTGATCGTTGGGAACCGGAGCTGAA
TGAAGCCATACCAAACGACGAGCGTGACACCACGATGCCTGTAGCAATGGCAACAACGTTGCGCAAACTA
TTAACTGGCGAACTACTTACTCTAGCTTCCCGGCAACAATTAATAGACTGGATGGAGGCGGATAAAGTTG
CAGGACCACTTCTGCGCTCGGCCCTTCCGGCTGGCTGGTTTATTGCTGATAAATCTGGAGCCGGTGAGCG
TGGGTCTCGCGGTATCATTGCAGCACTGGGGCCAGATGGTAAGCCCTCCCGTATCGTAGTTATCTACACG
ACGGGGAGTCAGGCAACTATGGATGAACGAAATAGACAGATCGCTGAGATAGGTGCCTCACTGATTAAGC
ATTGGTAACTGTCAGACCAAGTTTACTCATATATACTTTAGATTGATTTAAAACTTCATTTTTAATTTAA
AAGGATCTAGGTGAAGATCCTTTTTGATAATCTCATGACCAAAATCCCTTAACGTGAGTTTTCGTTCCAC
TGAGCGTCAGACCCCGTAGAAAAGATCAAAGGATCTTCTTGAGATCCTTTTTTTCTGCGCGTAATCTGCT
GCTTGCAAACAAAAAAACCACCGCTACCAGCGGTGGTTTGTTTGCCGGATCAAGAGCTACCAACTCTTTT
TCCGAAGGTAACTGGCTTCAGCAGAGCGCAGATACCAAATACTGTTCTTCTAGTGTAGCCGTAGTTAGGC
CACCACTTCAAGAACTCTGTAGCACCGCCTACATACCTCGCTCTGCTAATCCTGTTACCAGTGGCTGCTG
CCAGTGGCGATAAGTCGTGTCTTACCGGGTTGGACTCAAGACGATAGTTACCGGATAAGGCGCAGCGGTC
GGGCTGAACGGGGGGTTCGTGCACACAGCCCAGCTTGGAGCGAACGACCTACACCGAACTGAGATACCTA
CAGCGTGAGCTATGAGAAAGCGCCACGCTTCCCGAAGGGAGAAAGGCGGACAGGTATCCGGTAAGCGGCA
GGGTCGGAACAGGAGAGCGCACGAGGGAGCTTCCAGGGGGAAACGCCTGGTATCTTTATAGTCCTGTCGG
GTTTCGCCACCTCTGACTTGAGCGTCGATTTTTGTGATGCTCGTCAGGGGGGCGGAGCCTATGGAAAAAC
GCCAGCAACGCGGCCTTTTTACGGTTCCTGGCCTTTTGCTGGCCTTTTGCTCACATGTTCTTTCCTGCGT
TATCCCCTGATTCTGTGGATAACCGTATTACCGCCTTTGAGTGAGCTGATACCGCTCGCCGCAGCCGAAC
GACCGAGCGCAGCGAGTCAGTGAGCGAGGAAGCGGAAGAGCGCCCAATACGCAAACCGCCTCTCCCCGCG
CGTTGGCCGATTCATTAATGCAGCGGATCGATCCGCTGGCACGACAGGTTTCCCGACTGGAAAGCGGGCA
GTGAGCGCAACGCAATTAATGTGAGTTAGCTCACTCATTAGGCACCCCAGGCTTTACACTTTATGCTTCC
GGCTCGTATGTTGTGTGGAATTGTGAGCGGATAACAATTTCACACAGGAAACAGCTATGACCATGATTAC
GCCAAGCTTGGGCTGCAGGTCGAGGGATCTCCATAAGAGAAGAGGGACAGCTATGACTGGGAGTAGTCAG
GAGAGGAGGAAAAATCTGGCTAGTAAAACATGTAAGGAAAATTTTAGGGATGTTAAAGAAAAAAATAACA
CAAAACAAAATATAAAAAAAATCTAACCTCAAGTCAAGGCTTTTCTATGGAATAAGGAATGGACAGCAGG
GGGCTGTTTCATATACTGATGACCTCTTTATAGCCAACCTTTGTTCATGGCAGCCAGCATATGGGCATAT
GTTGCCAAACTCTAAACCAAATACTCATTCTGATGTTTTAAATGATTTGCCCTCCCATATGTCCTTCC
