>Addgene plasmid #250417 | pLexM-HsPQLC1(20-271)-FLAG | depositor partial sequence | sequence record 494111 | Insert (Including Backbone Tag & Stop)
ATGGGAGCTGCTGCCGCCATGGTTTTTGGCGGAGTGGTGCCTTACGTGCCCCAGTACAGAGACATCAGAC
GGACCCAGAACGCCGACGGCTTTAGCACCTATGTGTGCCTGGTGCTGCTGGTCGCCAACATCCTGCGGAT
CCTGTTTTGGTTCGGCCGCAGATTCGAGAGCCCTCTGCTGTGGCAGAGCGCCATCATGATCCTGACCATG
CTGCTGATGCTGAAGCTGTGCACCGAAGTGCGCGTGGCCAATGAGCTGAACGCCAGAAGAAGAAGCTTCA
CAGCCGCCGACAGCAAGGACGAGGAAGTGAAAGTCGCCCCTCGGAGAAGCTTCCTGGACTTCGATCCTCA
CCACTTCTGGCAGTGGTCCAGCTTTAGCGACTACGTGCAGTGCGTGCTGGCCTTTACTGGCGTGGCCGGC
TACATCACCTACCTGAGCATTGACAGCGCCCTGTTCGTGGAAACCCTGGGCTTTCTGGCCGTGCTGACAG
AGGCTATGCTGGGAGTGCCTCAGCTGTACCGGAACCACAGACACCAGAGCACAGAGGGCATGAGCATCAA
GATGGTGCTGATGTGGACAAGCGGCGACGCCTTCAAGACCGCCTACTTCCTGCTTAAAGGCGCCCCTCTG
CAGTTCAGCGTGTGTGGACTGCTGCAGGTCCTGGTGGATCTGGCCATTCTCGGACAGGCCTACGCCTTCG
CTAGACACCCTCAGAAACCTGCTCCTCACGCCGTGCATCCTACCGGAACAAAAGCTCTGCTCGAGGACTA
CAAAGACGATGACGACAAGTAA
